Addgene plasmid #29265: pEMS1568
Purpose: Pleiades (Ple) MiniPromoter expression pattern described in de Leeuw et al., MTM, 2014 (PMID: 24761428).
Depositing lab: Elizabeth Simpson. Depositing organization: University of British Columbia. Publication: Targeted CNS Delivery Using Human MiniPromoters and Demonstrated Compatibility with Adeno-Associated Viral Vectors. de Leeuw CN, Dyka FM, Boye SL, Laprise S, Zhou M, Chou AY, Borretta L, McInerny SC, Banks KG, Portales-Casamar E, Swanson MI, D'Souza CA, Boye SE, Jones SJ, Holt RA, Goldowitz D, Hauswirth WW, Wasserman WW, Simpson EM. Mol Ther Methods Clin Dev. 2014 Jan 8;1:5. 10.1038/mtm.2013.5 PubMed 24761428.
Backbone
  Vector backbone: pEMS1313
  Backbone size w/o insert (bp): 18843
  Vector type: Pleiades Promoter Project [sic, Pleaides Plieades]
Growth in bacteria
  Bacterial resistance: Ampicillin, 100 μg/mL
  Growth temperature: 37°C
  Growth strain: DH5alpha
  Growth instructions: DH10B
  Copy number: High Copy
Gene/Insert
  Gene/Insert name: Ple97 (alt names: GPX3; glutathione peroxidase 3)
  Species: H. sapiens (human)
  Insert size (bp): 3787
  Entrez Gene: GPX3 (a.k.a. GPx-P, GSHPx-3, GSHPx-P)
  Tag / fusion protein: Intron-LacZ-NLS (C terminal on backbone)
  Cloning method: Restriction Enzyme; 5′ cloning site FseI (unknown if destroyed); 3′ cloning site AscI (unknown if destroyed)
  Sequencing primers: 5′ Unknown
Terms and licenses: Academic/Nonprofit Terms; Industry Terms
How to cite: pEMS1568 was a gift from Elizabeth Simpson (Addgene plasmid # 29265 ; http://n2t.net/addgene:29265 ; RRID:Addgene_29265)
