[The description below was written by a language model from this plasmid's Addgene catalogue record.]
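Description:
pEMS1568 is a Pleiades Promoter Project plasmid built on the large pEMS1313 backbone (about 18.8 kb without insert). It carries Ple97, a human MiniPromoter of roughly 3.8 kb assembled from regulatory sequence of GPX3, the gene encoding glutathione peroxidase 3. The MiniPromoter was inserted by restriction cloning between FseI and AscI sites; the record does not say whether these sites survived cloning. The plasmid is maintained in E. coli as a high-copy construct under ampicillin selection. The record gives no feature table, so the origin of replication and any other backbone elements, including whatever accounts for the backbone's considerable size, are not stated here.

The payload is a promoter-reporter arrangement rather than a protein-coding insert. Ple97 sits upstream of a backbone-encoded cassette described as Intron-LacZ-NLS. In this cassette, an intron precedes the lacZ coding sequence, a design generally used to improve transcript processing and expression in mammalian cells. The beta-galactosidase product carries a nuclear localisation signal, so staining concentrates in the nuclei of expressing cells and individual positive cells are easier to identify. Reporter activity therefore reads out where and when the compact GPX3-derived regulatory sequence is active.

The construct belongs to a series used to characterise the expression patterns of small human promoters designed for restricted, cell-type- or region-specific expression. The associated work addresses targeted central nervous system delivery and the compatibility of MiniPromoters with adeno-associated viral vectors. The record does not state the specific expression pattern of Ple97, nor how this plasmid is delivered into the host.
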