>Addgene plasmid #29265 | pEMS1568 | addgene partial sequence | sequence record 38870 | LacZ-R 5'-GACAGTATCGGCCTCAGGAA-3'
AACCAGGCAAAGCGCCATTCGCCATTCAGGCTGCGCAACTGTTGGGAAGGGCGATCGGTGCGGGCCTCTT
CGCTATTACGCCAGCTGGCGAAAGGGGGATGTGCTGCAAGGCGATTAAGTTGGGTAACGCCAGGGTTTTC
CCAGTCACGACGTTGTAAAACGACGGGATCCGCCATGGTGGCGGAAGTTCCTATACCTTTTGAAGAATAG
GAACTTCGGAATAGGAACTTCCTGTGGAGAGAAAGGCAAAGTGGATGTCAGTAAGACCAATAGGTGCCTA
TCAGAAACGCAAGAGTCTTCTCTGTCTCGACAAGCCCAGTTTCTATTGGTCTCCTTAAACCTGTCTTGTA
ACCTTGATACTTACGGCGCGCCGGGCACACTCAGGGTCGCCTGAGCCGCTGCCTGATCCCTGGCCACCGT
CCGTCTGAGGTGTCCGGCGCTCCCAGCCACCTTTCAAGCCCTCGGGTGTGACCAATCCGCGGCCAAGCCG
AGACCCTTGCAGCCAATCGCTAGGCGGCTGGGATTTCAGGGGCGGGCGCGACTTGCCCTCAGCTCCCCAC
CTCCCCGTCCCGGGGCGACAGTGACATAAGCAAATCTGGGCAGAGAGGTGGAAGTCAGGTCCCTGTGGAC
GTGGGAGGCGGTCCCTTCCTCTTTTGGCTCCAAAGTGCGAAAGGAGGCAGACACAGCGGTCTCCATTACA
GCCAGGGCAAGGGGGCTAATAGCTCCCTAGAACTGATGGAAGTCTCCATTCTGGGAAGCATTTCTTATTC
CTATCGAGGTTTTAAAAACACCTGGCGATGGTCCTCTGGAAATTGAGGGTTTAAAATTTCAGCAAGAGCT
GAAGTTAAACTTCCAGAAACATTTACTA
